>Addgene plasmid #170752 | pSUMO human-cPLA2-C2-domain | addgene full sequence | sequence record 337151 | Addgene NGS Result
TAATGAGTGAGCTAACTTACATTAATTGCGTTGCGCTCACTGCCCGCTTTCCAGTCGGGAAACCTGTCGT
GCCAGCTGCATTAATGAATCGGCCAACGCGCGGGGAGAGGCGGTTTGCGTATTGGGCGCCAGGGTGGTTT
TTCTTTTCACCAGTGAGACGGGCAACAGCTGATTGCCCTTCACCGCCTGGCCCTGAGAGAGTTGCAGCAA
GCGGTCCACGCTGGTTTGCCCCAGCAGGCGAAAATCCTGTTTGATGGTGGTTAACGGCGGGATATAACAT
GAGCTGTCTTCGGTATCGTCGTATCCCACTACCGAGATATCCGCACCAACGCGCAGCCCGGACTCGGTAA
TGGCGCGCATTGCGCCCAGCGCCATCTGATCGTTGGCAACCAGCATCGCAGTGGGAACGATGCCCTCATT
CAGCATTTGCATGGTTTGTTGAAAACCGGACATGGCACTCCAGTCGCCTTCCCGTTCCGCTATCGGCTGA
ATTTGATTGCGAGTGAGATATTTATGCCAGCCAGCCAGACGCAGACGCGCCGAGACAGAACTTAATGGGC
CCGCTAACAGCGCGATTTGCTGGTGACCCAATGCGACCAGATGCTCCACGCCCAGTCGCGTACCGTCTTC
ATGGGAGAAAATAATACTGTTGATGGGTGTCTGGTCAGAGACATCAAGAAATAACGCCGGAACATTAGTG
CAGGCAGCTTCCACAGCAATGGCATCCTGGTCATCCAGCGGATAGTTAATGATCAGCCCACTGACGCGTT
GCGCGAGAAGATTGTGCACCGCCGCTTTACAGGCTTCGACGCCGCTTCGTTCTACCATCGACACCACCAC
GCTGGCACCCAGTTGATCGGCGCGAGATTTAATCGCCGCGACAATTTGCGACGGCGCGTGCAGGGCCAGA
CTGGAGGTGGCAACGCCAATCAGCAACGACTGTTTGCCCGCCAGTTGTTGTGCCACGCGGTTGGGAATGT
AATTCAGCTCCGCCATCGCCGCTTCCACTTTTTCCCGCGTTTTCGCAGAAACGTGGCTGGCCTGGTTCAC
CACGCGGGAAACGGTCTGATAAGAGACACCGGCATACTCTGCGACATCGTATAACGTTACTGGTTTCACA
TTCACCACCCTGAATTGACTCTCTTCCGGGCGCTATCATGCCATACCGCGAAAGGTTTTGCGCCATTCGA
TGGTGTCCGGGATCTCGACGCTCTCCCTTATGCGACTCCTGCATTAGGAAGCAGCCCAGTAGTAGGTTGA
GGCCGTTGAGCACCGCCGCCGCAAGGAATGGTGCATGCAAGGAGATGGCGCCCAACAGTCCCCCGGCCAC
GGGGCCTGCCACCATACCCACGCCGAAACAAGCGCTCATGAGCCCGAAGTGGCGAGCCCGATCTTCCCCA
TCGGTGATGTCGGCGATATAGGCGCCAGCAACCGCACCTGTGGCGCCGGTGATGCCGGCCACGATGCGTC
CGGCGTAGAGGATCGAGATCTCGATCCCGCGAAATTAATACGACTCACTATAGGGGAATTGTGAGCGGAT
AACAATTCCCCTCTAGAAATAATTTTGTTTAACTTTAAGAAGGAGATATACCATGGGCAGCAGCCATCAT
CATCATCATCACAGCAGCGGCCTGGTGCCGCGCGGCAGCCATATGGCTAGCATGTCGGACTCAGAAGTCA
ATCAAGAAGTTAAGCCAGAGGTCAAGCCAGAAGTCAAGCCTGAGACTCACATCAATTTAAAGGTGTCCGA
TGGATCTTCAGAGATCTTCTTCAAGATCAAAAAGACCACTCCTTTAAGAAGGCTGATGGAAGCGTTCGCT
AAAAGACAGGGTAAGGAAATGGACTCCTTAAGATTCTTGTACGACGGTATTAGAATCCAAGCTGATCAGA
CCCCTGAAGATTTGGACATGGAGGATAACGATATTATTGAGGCTCACAGAGAACAGATTGGTGGATCCGG
ATCCCACAAGTTTACGGTAGTGGTGTTACGTGCCACCAAAGTGACAAAGGGGGCCTTTGGTGACATGCTT
GATACTCCAGATCCCTATGTGGAACTTTTTATCTCTACAACCCCTGACAGCAGGAAGAGAACAAGACATT
TCAATAATGACATAAACCCTGTGTGGAATGAGACCTTTGAATTTATTTTGGATCCTAATCAGGAAAATGT
TTTGGAGATTACGTTAATGGATGCCAATTATGTCATGGATGAAACTCTAGGGACAGCAACATTTACTGTA
TCTTCTATGAAGGTGGGAGAAAAGAAAGAAGTTCCTTTTATTTTCAACCAAGTCACTGAAATGGTTCTAG
AAATGTCTCTTGAAGTTTGCTCATAGGTCGACAAGCTTGCGGCCGCACTCGAGCACCACCACCACCACCA
CTGAGATCCGGCTGCTAACAAAGCCCGAAAGGAAGCTGAGTTGGCTGCTGCCACCGCTGAGCAATAACTA
GCATAACCCCTTGGGGCCTCTAAACGGGTCTTGAGGGGTTTTTTGCTGAAAGGAGGAACTATATCCGGAT
TGGCGAATGGG
[124 nt withheld, positions 2532-2655]
C
[91 nt withheld, positions 2657-2747]
A
[49 nt withheld, positions 2749-2797]
CCTTTGACGTTGGAGTCCACGTTCTTT
[37 nt withheld, positions 2825-2861]
ACCCTATCTCGGTCTATTCTTTTGATTTATAAGGGATTTTGCCGATTTCGGCCTATTGGTTAAAAAATGA
GCTGATTTAACAAAAATTTAACGCGAATTTTAACAAAATATTAACGCTTACAATTTAGGTGGCACTTTTC
GGGGAAATGTGCGCGGAACCCCTATTTGTTTATTTTTCTAAATACATTCAAATATGTATCCGCTCATGAA
TTAATTCTTAGAAAAACTCATCGAGCATCAAATGAAACTGCAATTTATTCATATCAGGATTATCAATACC
ATATTTTTGAAAAAGCCGTTTCTGTAATGAAGGAGAAAACTCACCGAGGCAGTTCCATAGGATGGCAAGA
TCCTGGTATCGGTCTGCGATTCCGACTCGTCCAACATCAATACAACCTATTAATTTCCCCTCGTCAAAAA
TAAGGTTATCAAGTGAGAAATCACCATGAGTGACGACTGAATCCGGTGAGAATGGCAAAAGTTTATGCAT
TTCTTTCCAGACTTGTTCAACAGGCCAGCCATTACGCTCGTCATCAAAATCACTCGCATCAACCAAACCG
TTATTCATTCGTGATTGCGCCTGAGCGAGACGAAATACGCGATCGCTGTTAAAAGGACAATTACAAACAG
GAATCGAATGCAACCGGCGCAGGAACACTGCCAGCGCATCAACAATATTTTCACCTGAATCAGGATATTC
TTCTAATACCTGGAATGCTGTTTTCCCGGGGATCGCAGTGGTGAGTAACCATGCATCATCAGGAGTACGG
ATAAAATGCTTGATGGTCGGAAGAGGCATAAATTCCGTCAGCCAGTTTAGTCTGACCATCTCATCTGTAA
CATCATTGGCAACGCTACCTTTGCCATGTTTCAGAAACAACTCTGGCGCATCGGGCTTCCCATACAATCG
ATAGATTGTCGCACCTGATTGCCCGACATTATCGCGAGCCCATTTATACCCATATAAATCAGCATCCATG
TTGGAATTTAATCGCGGCCTAGAGCAAGACGTTTCCCGTTGAATATGGCTCATAACACCCCTTGTATTAC
TGTTTATGTAAGCAGACAGTTTTATTGTTCATGACCAAAATCCCTTAACGTGAGTTTTCGTTCCACTGAG
CGTCAGACCCCGTAGAAAAGATCAAAGGATCTTCTTGAGATCCTTTTTTTCTGCGCGTAATCTGCTGCTT
GCAAACAAAAAAACCACCGCTACCAGCGGTGGTTTGTTTGCCGGATCAAGAGCTACCAACTCTTTTTCCG
AAGGTAACTGGCTTCAGCAGAGCGCAGATACCAAATACTGTCCTTCTAGTGTAGCCGTAGTTAGGCCACC
ACTTCAAGAACTCTGTAGCACCGCCTACATACCTCGCTCTGCTAATCCTGTTACCAGTGGCTGCTGCCAG
TGGCGATAAGTCGTGTCTTACCGGGTTGGACTCAAGACGATAGTTACCGGATAAGGCGCAGCGGTCGGGC
TGAACGGGGGGTTCGTGCACACAGCCCAGCTTGGAGCGAACGACCTACACCGAACTGAGATACCTACAGC
GTGAGCTATGAGAAAGCGCCACGCTTCCCGAAGGGAGAAAGGCGGACAGGTATCCGGTAAGCGGCAGGGT
CGGAACAGGAGAGCGCACGAGGGAGCTTCCAGGGGGAAACGCCTGGTATCTTTATAGTCCTGTCGGGTTT
CGCCACCTCTGACTTGAGCGTCGATTTTTGTGATGCTCGTCAGGGGGGCGGAGCCTATGGAAAAACGCCA
GCAACGCGGCCTTTTTACGGTTCCTGGCCTTTTGCTGGCCTTTTGCTCACATGTTCTTTCCTGCGTTATC
CCCTGATTCTGTGGATAACCGTATTACCGCCTTTGAGTGAGCTGATACCGCTCGCCGCAGCCGAACGACC
GAGCGCAGCGAGTCAGTGAGCGAGGAAGCGGAAGAGCGCCTGATGCGGTATTTTCTCCTTACGCATCTGT
GCGGTATTTCACACCGCAATGGTGCACTCTCAGTACAATCTGCTCTGATGCCGCATAGTTAAGCCAGTAT
ACACTCCGCTATCGCTACGTGACTGGGTCATGGCTGCGCCCCGACACCCGCCAACACCCGCTGACGCGCC
CTGACGGGCTTGTCTGCTCCCGGCATCCGCTTACAGACAAGCTGTGACCGTCTCCGGGAGCTGCATGTGT
CAGAGGTTTTCACCGTCATCACCGAAACGCGCGAGGCAGCTGCGGTAAAGCTCATCAGCGTGGTCGTGAA
GCGATTCACAGATGTCTGCCTGTTCATCCGCGTCCAGCTCGTTGAGTTTCTCCAGAAGCGTTAATGTCTG
GCTTCTGATAAAGCGGGCCATGTTAAGGGCGGTTTTTTCCTGTTTGGTCACTGATGCCTCCGTGTAAGGG
GGATTTCTGTTCATGGGGGTAATGATACCGATGAAACGAGAGAGGATGCTCACGATACGGGTTACTGATG
ATGAACATGCCCGGTTACTGGAACGTTGTGAGGGTAAACAACTGGCGGTATGGATGCGGCGGGACCAGAG
AAAAATCACTCAGGGTCAATGCCAGCGCTTCGTTAATACAGATGTAGGTGTTCCACAGGGTAGCCAGCAG
CATCCTGCGATGCAGATCCGGAACATAATGGTGCAGGGCGCTGACTTCCGCGTTTCCAGACTTTACGAAA
CACGGAAACCGAAGACCATTCATGTTGTTGCTCAGGTCGCAGACGTTTTGCAGCAGCAGTCGCTTCACGT
TCGCTCGCGTATCGGTGATTCATTCTGCTAACCAGTAAGGCAACCCCGCCAGCCTAGCCGGGTCCTCAAC
GACAGGAGCACGATCATGCGCACCCGTGGGGCCGCCATGCCGGCGATAATGGCCTGCTTCTCGCCGAAAC
GTTTGGTGGCGGGACCAGTGACGAAGGCTTGAGCGAGGGCGTGCAAGATTCCGAATACCGCAAGCGACAG
GCCGATCATCGTCGCGCTCCAGCGAAAGCGGTCCTCGCCGAAAATGACCCAGAGCGCTGCCGGCACCTGT
CCTACGAGTTGCATGATAAAGAAGACAGTCATAAGTGCGGCGACGATAGTCATGCCCCGCGCCCACCGGA
AGGAGCTGACTGGGTTGAAGGCTCTCAAGGGCATCGGTCGAGATCCCGGTGCC
Features (pLannotate 1.2.2; 22 found; start..end, strand, type, name):
      3..24      -  protein_bind   CAP binding site: CAP binding activates transcription in the presence of cAMP. E. coli catabolite activator protein
     37..1119    -  CDS            lacI: lac repressor; lacI; The lac repressor binds to the lac operator to inhibit transcription in E. coli. This inhibition can be relieved by adding lactose or isopropyl-β-D-thiogalactopyranoside (IPTG).
   1120..1197    -  promoter       lacI promoter: lacI
   1205..1484    -  CDS            TcR (fragment): tetracycline efflux protein; tet; confers resistance to tetracycline
   1506..1524    +  promoter       T7 promoter: promoter for bacteriophage T7 RNA polymerase
   1525..1549    +  protein_bind   lac operator: The lac repressor binds to the lac operator to inhibit transcription in E. coli. This inhibition can be relieved by adding lactose or isopropyl-β-D-thiogalactopyranoside (IPTG). lac repressor encoded by lacI
   1564..1586    +  RBS            RBS: efficient ribosome binding site from bacteriophage T7 gene 10 (Olins and Rangwala, 1989)
   1605..1621    +  CDS            capTEV™ (fragment): composite tag for in vivo biotinylation, TEV protease cleavage, and 6xHis tagging
   1632..1649    +  CDS            thrombin site: thrombin recognition and cleavage site
   1662..1954    +  CDS            SUMO (fragment): cleavable ubiquitin-like protein tag; S. cerevisiae SMT3 (truncated)
   1962..2333    +  CDS            PLA2G4A (fragment): PA24A_HUMAN - Also known as CPLA2, PLA2G4. Experimental evidence at protein level: Swiss-Prot protein existence level 1. Has primarily calcium-dependent phospholipase and lysophospholipase activities, with a major role in membrane lipid remodeling and biosynthesis of lipid mediators of the inflammatory response (PubMed:7794891, PubMed:8619991, PubMed:8702602, PubMed:9425121, PubMed:10358058, PubMed:14709560, PubMed:16617059, PubMed:17472963, PubMed:27642067, PubMed:18451993). Plays an important role in embryo implantation and parturition through its ability to trigger prostanoid production (By
   2364..2381    +  CDS            9xHis (fragment): 9xHis affinity tag
   2391..2440    +  CDS            SET1 (fragment): solubility-enhancement tag derived from T7 phage gene 10B
   2448..2495    +  terminator     T7 terminator: transcription terminator for bacteriophage T7 RNA polymerase
   2532..2960    +  rep_origin     f1 ori (sequence partly withheld): f1 bacteriophage origin of replication; arrow indicates direction of (+) strand synthesis
   3013..3070    +  promoter       AmpR promoter (fragment): bla
   3079..3894    -  CDS            KanR: aminoglycoside phosphotransferase; aph(3')-Ia; confers resistance to kanamycin in bacteria or G418 (Geneticin®) in eukaryotes
   4016..4604    +  rep_origin     ori: high-copy-number ColE1/pMB1/pBR322/pUC origin of replication
   4790..4929    -  misc_feature   bom: basis of mobility region from pBR322
   5031..5222    -  CDS            rop: Rop protein, which maintains plasmids at low copy number; rop
   5239..5619    +  CDS            YPB1_ECOLX: Protein predicted: Swiss-Prot protein existence level 4. From Escherichia coli.
   5691..5982    -  CDS            TcR (fragment): tetracycline efflux protein; tet; confers resistance to tetracycline
