[The description below was written by a language model from this plasmid's Addgene catalogue record and pLannotate feature annotations shown in this document.]
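Description:
pSUMO human-cPLA2-C2-domain is a bacterial expression plasmid of about 6 kb, built on the pSUMO backbone, for producing the C2 domain of human cytosolic phospholipase A2 alpha (PLA2G4A) as a cleavable fusion protein in E. coli. The feature table shows a pET-like architecture. A T7 promoter with an adjacent lac operator and the phage T7 gene 10 ribosome binding site drives the open reading frame, and a T7 terminator closes the unit. A plasmid-borne lacI gene under its own promoter supplies repressor, so expression should be IPTG-inducible in a host that provides T7 RNA polymerase. The plasmid is selected with kanamycin through an aph(3')-Ia marker and replicates from a ColE1/pMB1-type origin. The catalogue lists it as high copy, although the annotated rop gene and bom region are pBR322-derived elements usually associated with lower copy number. An f1 origin and nonfunctional tetracycline-resistance fragments are also present as backbone remnants.

The coding region begins with a short match to a His-containing tag, followed by a thrombin cleavage site and a yeast SMT3-derived SUMO module. This is fused directly to a roughly 370 bp fragment of PLA2G4A corresponding to the C2 domain. SUMO typically improves solubility and can be removed by a SUMO-specific protease. Short His-tag and T7 gene 10-related matches lie downstream of the insert, but the record does not show whether they are translated or fall after a stop codon. The cloning sites are not recorded. The associated publication concerns the structural basis of phosphatidylcholine recognition by this calcium-dependent membrane-binding domain, consistent with use for recombinant protein purification for structural and lipid-binding studies. The purpose field describes the deposited plasmid set generally as encoding GLTP superfamily members.
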