Addgene plasmid #170752: pSUMO human-cPLA2-C2-domain
Purpose: The plasmids contain inserts (ORFs) for expressing various members of the GlycoLipid Transfer Protein (GLTP) superfamily.
Depositing lab: Rhoderick Brown. Depositing organization: University of Minnesota. Publication: Structural basis of phosphatidylcholine recognition by the C2-domain of cytosolic phospholipase A2alpha. Hirano Y, Gao YG, Stephenson DJ, Vu NT, Malinina L, Simanshu DK, Chalfant CE, Patel DJ, Brown RE. Elife. 2019 May 3;8. pii: 44760. doi: 10.7554/eLife.44760. PubMed 31050338.
Backbone
  Vector backbone: pSUMO
  Vector type: Bacterial Expression
Growth in bacteria
  Bacterial resistance: Kanamycin, 50 μg/mL
  Growth temperature: 37°C
  Growth strain: DH5alpha
  Copy number: High Copy
Gene/Insert
  Gene/Insert name: PLA2G4A-C2 domain (alt name: cPLA2_-C2 domain)
  Species: H. sapiens (human)
  Entrez Gene: PLA2G4A (a.k.a. GURDP, PLA2G4, cPLA2, cPLA2-alpha)
  Tag / fusion protein: SUMO (N terminal on backbone)
  Cloning method: Restriction Enzyme; 5′ cloning site Unknown (unknown if destroyed)
Terms and licenses: Academic/Nonprofit Terms; Industry Terms: Not Available to Industry
How to cite: pSUMO human-cPLA2-C2-domain was a gift from Rhoderick Brown (Addgene plasmid # 170752 ; http://n2t.net/addgene:170752 ; RRID:Addgene_170752)
